Addgene plasmid #112450: pMYNN.1.0-gDNA
Purpose: CRISPR plasmid for expression of Cas9 and gRNA targeting human transcription factor MYNN
Depositing lab: Kevin White. Depositing organization: University of Chicago.
Backbone
  Vector backbone: pX330
  Backbone manufacturer: Zhang lab (Addgene plasmid ID: 42230)
  Vector type: Mammalian Expression, CRISPR
Growth in bacteria
  Bacterial resistance: Ampicillin, 100 μg/mL
  Growth temperature: 37°C
  Growth strain: DH5alpha
  Copy number: High Copy
Gene/Insert
  Gene/Insert name: MYNN
  gRNA/shRNA sequence: ACAATTATACTGACTTTGTA AGG
  Species: H. sapiens (human)
  Entrez Gene: MYNN (a.k.a. SBBIZ1, OSZF, ZBTB31, ZNF902)
  Cloning method: Restriction Enzyme; 5′ cloning site BbsI (destroyed during cloning); 3′ cloning site BbsI (destroyed during cloning)
  Sequencing primers: 5′ hU6-F (5'-GAGGGCCTATTTCCCATGATT-3')
Terms and licenses: Academic/Nonprofit Terms; Industry Terms: Not Available to Industry
Depositor comments: gRNA sequence listed includes 20 nucleotide target sequence, followed by the uncloned PAM sequence. The PAM sequence is not present in the plasmid. Use with plasmid pMYNN-donor.
How to cite: pMYNN.1.0-gDNA was a gift from Kevin White (Addgene plasmid # 112450 ; http://n2t.net/addgene:112450 ; RRID:Addgene_112450)
