[The description below was written by a language model from this plasmid's Addgene catalogue record and pLannotate feature annotations shown in this document.]
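Description:
pMYNN.1.0-gDNA is a mammalian-expression CRISPR plasmid built on the pX330 backbone, an all-in-one vector that delivers both Streptococcus pyogenes Cas9 and a single guide RNA from one 8.5 kb plasmid. It is propagated in E. coli at high copy through a ColE1/pUC-type origin and selected with ampicillin via the β-lactamase gene. The annotation also picks up an M13 phage origin, a single AAV2 ITR and short bom and rop fragments, which are backbone remnants rather than functional parts of the payload.

The guide cassette is driven by the human U6 RNA polymerase III promoter, which sits immediately upstream of the S. pyogenes gRNA scaffold. A 20-nucleotide spacer targeting the human transcription factor gene MYNN (also known as ZBTB31, OSZF, SBBIZ1 or ZNF902) was inserted between the two BbsI sites, both of which were destroyed in cloning. The depositor notes that the PAM listed with the target is not present in the plasmid. The annotation tool reports the scaffold as two pieces, one spanning the numbering origin and a second fragment just downstream.

Cas9 is expressed from a separate Pol II unit made up of the CMV enhancer, chicken β-actin promoter and a hybrid intron. The coding sequence (annotated as contiguous N- and C-terminal portions) is followed by a nucleoplasmin nuclear localization signal and a bGH polyadenylation signal.

After transfection into human cells, the plasmid directs a Cas9 cut at the MYNN locus. The depositor states that it is meant to be used together with the companion plasmid pMYNN-donor. That pairing suggests homology-directed modification of the locus, but the record does not say what the donor introduces.
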