Features (pLannotate 1.2.2; 18 found; start..end, strand, type, name):
     79..122     +  misc_RNA       gRNA scaffold (fragment): guide RNA scaffold for the Streptococcus pyogenes CRISPR/Cas9 system
    169..454     +  enhancer       CMV enhancer: human cytomegalovirus immediate early enhancer; contains an 18-bp deletion relative to the standard CMV enhancer
    456..733     +  promoter       chicken β-actin promoter: No description available
    734..962     +  intron         hybrid intron: hybrid between chicken β-actin (CBA) and minute virus of mice (MMV) introns (Gray et al., 2011)
   1100..2701    +  CDS            Cas9(N): N-terminal portion of Streptococcus pyogenes Cas9 (Zetsche et al., 2015)
   2702..5200    +  CDS            Cas9(C): C-terminal portion of Streptococcus pyogenes Cas9 (Zetsche et al., 2015)
   5201..5248    +  CDS            nucleoplasmin NLS: bipartite nuclear localization signal from nucleoplasmin
   5282..5393    +  polyA_signal   bGH poly(A) signal: bovine growth hormone polyadenylation signal
   5498..5638    +  repeat_region  AAV2 ITR: inverted terminal repeat of adeno-associated virus serotype 2 inverted
   5643..5694    -  misc_feature   bom (fragment): basis of mobility region from pBR322
   5713..6093    +  rep_origin     M13 ori (sequence partly withheld): M13 bacteriophage origin of replication; arrow indicates direction of (+) strand synthesis
   6169..6218    -  misc_feature   bom (fragment): basis of mobility region from pBR322
   6320..6355    -  CDS            rop (fragment): Rop protein, which maintains plasmids at low copy number; rop
   6450..6554    +  promoter       AmpR promoter: bla
   6555..7415    +  CDS            AmpR: β-lactamase; bla; confers resistance to ampicillin, carbenicillin, and related antibiotics
   7586..8174    +  rep_origin     ori: high-copy-number ColE1/pMB1/pBR322/pUC origin of replication
   8236..8476    +  promoter       U6 promoter: RNA polymerase III promoter for human U6 snRNA
   8505..72      +  misc_RNA       gRNA scaffold (across the origin): guide RNA scaffold for the Streptococcus pyogenes CRISPR/Cas9 system
>Addgene plasmid #112450 | pMYNN.1.0-gDNA | depositor full sequence | sequence record 211841 | Full Sequence
TAGAGCTAGAAATAGCAAGTTAAAATAAGGCTAGTCCGTTATCAACTTGAAAAAGTGGCACCGAGTCGGT
GCTTTTTTGTTTTAGAGCTAGAAATAGCAAGTTAAAATAAGGCTAGTCCGTTTTTAGCGCGTGCGCCAAT
TCTGCAGACAAATGGCTCTAGAGGTACCCGTTACATAACTTACGGTAAATGGCCCGCCTGGCTGACCGCC
CAACGACCCCCGCCCATTGACGTCAATAGTAACGCCAATAGGGACTTTCCATTGACGTCAATGGGTGGAG
TATTTACGGTAAACTGCCCACTTGGCAGTACATCAAGTGTATCATATGCCAAGTACGCCCCCTATTGACG
TCAATGACGGTAAATGGCCCGCCTGGCATTGTGCCCAGTACATGACCTTATGGGACTTTCCTACTTGGCA
GTACATCTACGTATTAGTCATCGCTATTACCATGGTCGAGGTGAGCCCCACGTTCTGCTTCACTCTCCCC
ATCTCCCCCCCCTCCCCACCCCCAATTTTGTATTTATTTATTTTTTAATTATTTTGTGCAGCGATGGGGG
CGGGGGGGGGGGGGGGGCGCGCGCCAGGCGGGGCGGGGCGGGGCGAGGGGCGGGGCGGGGCGAGGCGGAG
AGGTGCGGCGGCAGCCAATCAGAGCGGCGCGCTCCGAAAGTTTCCTTTTATGGCGAGGCGGCGGCGGCGG
CGGCCCTATAAAAAGCGAAGCGCGCGGCGGGCGGGAGTCGCTGCGACGCTGCCTTCGCCCCGTGCCCCGC
TCCGCCGCCGCCTCGCGCCGCCCGCCCCGGCTCTGACTGACCGCGTTACTCCCACAGGTGAGCGGGCGGG
ACGGCCCTTCTCCTCCGGGCTGTAATTAGCTGAGCAAGAGGTAAGGGTTTAAGGGATGGTTGGTTGGTGG
GGTATTAATGTTTAATTACCTGGAGCACCTGCCTGAAATCACTTTTTTTCAGGTTGGACCGGTGCCACCA
TGGACTATAAGGACCACGACGGAGACTACAAGGATCATGATATTGATTACAAAGACGATGACGATAAGAT
GGCCCCAAAGAAGAAGCGGAAGGTCGGTATCCACGGAGTCCCAGCAGCCGACAAGAAGTACAGCATCGGC
CTGGACATCGGCACCAACTCTGTGGGCTGGGCCGTGATCACCGACGAGTACAAGGTGCCCAGCAAGAAAT
TCAAGGTGCTGGGCAACACCGACCGGCACAGCATCAAGAAGAACCTGATCGGAGCCCTGCTGTTCGACAG
CGGCGAAACAGCCGAGGCCACCCGGCTGAAGAGAACCGCCAGAAGAAGATACACCAGACGGAAGAACCGG
ATCTGCTATCTGCAAGAGATCTTCAGCAACGAGATGGCCAAGGTGGACGACAGCTTCTTCCACAGACTGG
AAGAGTCCTTCCTGGTGGAAGAGGATAAGAAGCACGAGCGGCACCCCATCTTCGGCAACATCGTGGACGA
GGTGGCCTACCACGAGAAGTACCCCACCATCTACCACCTGAGAAAGAAACTGGTGGACAGCACCGACAAG
GCCGACCTGCGGCTGATCTATCTGGCCCTGGCCCACATGATCAAGTTCCGGGGCCACTTCCTGATCGAGG
GCGACCTGAACCCCGACAACAGCGACGTGGACAAGCTGTTCATCCAGCTGGTGCAGACCTACAACCAGCT
GTTCGAGGAAAACCCCATCAACGCCAGCGGCGTGGACGCCAAGGCCATCCTGTCTGCCAGACTGAGCAAG
AGCAGACGGCTGGAAAATCTGATCGCCCAGCTGCCCGGCGAGAAGAAGAATGGCCTGTTCGGAAACCTGA
TTGCCCTGAGCCTGGGCCTGACCCCCAACTTCAAGAGCAACTTCGACCTGGCCGAGGATGCCAAACTGCA
GCTGAGCAAGGACACCTACGACGACGACCTGGACAACCTGCTGGCCCAGATCGGCGACCAGTACGCCGAC
CTGTTTCTGGCCGCCAAGAACCTGTCCGACGCCATCCTGCTGAGCGACATCCTGAGAGTGAACACCGAGA
TCACCAAGGCCCCCCTGAGCGCCTCTATGATCAAGAGATACGACGAGCACCACCAGGACCTGACCCTGCT
GAAAGCTCTCGTGCGGCAGCAGCTGCCTGAGAAGTACAAAGAGATTTTCTTCGACCAGAGCAAGAACGGC
TACGCCGGCTACATTGACGGCGGAGCCAGCCAGGAAGAGTTCTACAAGTTCATCAAGCCCATCCTGGAAA
AGATGGACGGCACCGAGGAACTGCTCGTGAAGCTGAACAGAGAGGACCTGCTGCGGAAGCAGCGGACCTT
CGACAACGGCAGCATCCCCCACCAGATCCACCTGGGAGAGCTGCACGCCATTCTGCGGCGGCAGGAAGAT
TTTTACCCATTCCTGAAGGACAACCGGGAAAAGATCGAGAAGATCCTGACCTTCCGCATCCCCTACTACG
TGGGCCCTCTGGCCAGGGGAAACAGCAGATTCGCCTGGATGACCAGAAAGAGCGAGGAAACCATCACCCC
CTGGAACTTCGAGGAAGTGGTGGACAAGGGCGCTTCCGCCCAGAGCTTCATCGAGCGGATGACCAACTTC
GATAAGAACCTGCCCAACGAGAAGGTGCTGCCCAAGCACAGCCTGCTGTACGAGTACTTCACCGTGTATA
ACGAGCTGACCAAAGTGAAATACGTGACCGAGGGAATGAGAAAGCCCGCCTTCCTGAGCGGCGAGCAGAA
AAAGGCCATCGTGGACCTGCTGTTCAAGACCAACCGGAAAGTGACCGTGAAGCAGCTGAAAGAGGACTAC
TTCAAGAAAATCGAGTGCTTCGACTCCGTGGAAATCTCCGGCGTGGAAGATCGGTTCAACGCCTCCCTGG
GCACATACCACGATCTGCTGAAAATTATCAAGGACAAGGACTTCCTGGACAATGAGGAAAACGAGGACAT
TCTGGAAGATATCGTGCTGACCCTGACACTGTTTGAGGACAGAGAGATGATCGAGGAACGGCTGAAAACC
TATGCCCACCTGTTCGACGACAAAGTGATGAAGCAGCTGAAGCGGCGGAGATACACCGGCTGGGGCAGGC
TGAGCCGGAAGCTGATCAACGGCATCCGGGACAAGCAGTCCGGCAAGACAATCCTGGATTTCCTGAAGTC
CGACGGCTTCGCCAACAGAAACTTCATGCAGCTGATCCACGACGACAGCCTGACCTTTAAAGAGGACATC
CAGAAAGCCCAGGTGTCCGGCCAGGGCGATAGCCTGCACGAGCACATTGCCAATCTGGCCGGCAGCCCCG
CCATTAAGAAGGGCATCCTGCAGACAGTGAAGGTGGTGGACGAGCTCGTGAAAGTGATGGGCCGGCACAA
GCCCGAGAACATCGTGATCGAAATGGCCAGAGAGAACCAGACCACCCAGAAGGGACAGAAGAACAGCCGC
GAGAGAATGAAGCGGATCGAAGAGGGCATCAAAGAGCTGGGCAGCCAGATCCTGAAAGAACACCCCGTGG
AAAACACCCAGCTGCAGAACGAGAAGCTGTACCTGTACTACCTGCAGAATGGGCGGGATATGTACGTGGA
CCAGGAACTGGACATCAACCGGCTGTCCGACTACGATGTGGACCATATCGTGCCTCAGAGCTTTCTGAAG
GACGACTCCATCGACAACAAGGTGCTGACCAGAAGCGACAAGAACCGGGGCAAGAGCGACAACGTGCCCT
CCGAAGAGGTCGTGAAGAAGATGAAGAACTACTGGCGGCAGCTGCTGAACGCCAAGCTGATTACCCAGAG
AAAGTTCGACAATCTGACCAAGGCCGAGAGAGGCGGCCTGAGCGAACTGGATAAGGCCGGCTTCATCAAG
AGACAGCTGGTGGAAACCCGGCAGATCACAAAGCACGTGGCACAGATCCTGGACTCCCGGATGAACACTA
AGTACGACGAGAATGACAAGCTGATCCGGGAAGTGAAAGTGATCACCCTGAAGTCCAAGCTGGTGTCCGA
TTTCCGGAAGGATTTCCAGTTTTACAAAGTGCGCGAGATCAACAACTACCACCACGCCCACGACGCCTAC
CTGAACGCCGTCGTGGGAACCGCCCTGATCAAAAAGTACCCTAAGCTGGAAAGCGAGTTCGTGTACGGCG
ACTACAAGGTGTACGACGTGCGGAAGATGATCGCCAAGAGCGAGCAGGAAATCGGCAAGGCTACCGCCAA
GTACTTCTTCTACAGCAACATCATGAACTTTTTCAAGACCGAGATTACCCTGGCCAACGGCGAGATCCGG
AAGCGGCCTCTGATCGAGACAAACGGCGAAACCGGGGAGATCGTGTGGGATAAGGGCCGGGATTTTGCCA
CCGTGCGGAAAGTGCTGAGCATGCCCCAAGTGAATATCGTGAAAAAGACCGAGGTGCAGACAGGCGGCTT
CAGCAAAGAGTCTATCCTGCCCAAGAGGAACAGCGATAAGCTGATCGCCAGAAAGAAGGACTGGGACCCT
AAGAAGTACGGCGGCTTCGACAGCCCCACCGTGGCCTATTCTGTGCTGGTGGTGGCCAAAGTGGAAAAGG
GCAAGTCCAAGAAACTGAAGAGTGTGAAAGAGCTGCTGGGGATCACCATCATGGAAAGAAGCAGCTTCGA
GAAGAATCCCATCGACTTTCTGGAAGCCAAGGGCTACAAAGAAGTGAAAAAGGACCTGATCATCAAGCTG
CCTAAGTACTCCCTGTTCGAGCTGGAAAACGGCCGGAAGAGAATGCTGGCCTCTGCCGGCGAACTGCAGA
AGGGAAACGAACTGGCCCTGCCCTCCAAATATGTGAACTTCCTGTACCTGGCCAGCCACTATGAGAAGCT
GAAGGGCTCCCCCGAGGATAATGAGCAGAAACAGCTGTTTGTGGAACAGCACAAGCACTACCTGGACGAG
ATCATCGAGCAGATCAGCGAGTTCTCCAAGAGAGTGATCCTGGCCGACGCTAATCTGGACAAAGTGCTGT
CCGCCTACAACAAGCACCGGGATAAGCCCATCAGAGAGCAGGCCGAGAATATCATCCACCTGTTTACCCT
GACCAATCTGGGAGCCCCTGCCGCCTTCAAGTACTTTGACACCACCATCGACCGGAAGAGGTACACCAGC
ACCAAAGAGGTGCTGGACGCCACCCTGATCCACCAGAGCATCACCGGCCTGTACGAGACACGGATCGACC
TGTCTCAGCTGGGAGGCGACAAAAGGCCGGCGGCCACGAAAAAGGCCGGCCAGGCAAAAAAGAAAAAGTA
AGAATTCCTAGAGCTCGCTGATCAGCCTCGACTGTGCCTTCTAGTTGCCAGCCATCTGTTGTTTGCCCCT
CCCCCGTGCCTTCCTTGACCCTGGAAGGTGCCACTCCCACTGTCCTTTCCTAATAAAATGAGGAAATTGC
ATCGCATTGTCTGAGTAGGTGTCATTCTATTCTGGGGGGTGGGGTGGGGCAGGACAGCAAGGGGGAGGAT
TGGGAAGAGAATAGCAGGCATGCTGGGGAGCGGCCGCAGGAACCCCTAGTGATGGAGTTGGCCACTCCCT
CTCTGCGCGCTCGCTCGCTCACTGAGGCCGGGCGACCAAAGGTCGCCCGACGCCCGGGCTTTGCCCGGGC
GGCCTCAGTGAGCGAGCGAGCGCGCAGCTGCCTGCAGGGGCGCCTGATGCGGTATTTTCTCCTTACGCAT
CTGTGCGGTATTTCACACCGCATA
[142 nt withheld, positions 5695-5836]
C
[141 nt withheld, positions 5838-5978]
CCTTTGACGTTGGAGTCCACGTTCTTT
[37 nt withheld, positions 6006-6042]
ACCCTATCTCGGGCTATTCTTTTGATTTATAAGGGATTTTGCCGATTTCGGCCTATTGGTTAAAAAATGA
GCTGATTTAACAAAAATTTAACGCGAATTTTAACAAAATATTAACGTTTACAATTTTATGGTGCACTCTC
AGTACAATCTGCTCTGATGCCGCATAGTTAAGCCAGCCCCGACACCCGCCAACACCCGCTGACGCGCCCT
GACGGGCTTGTCTGCTCCCGGCATCCGCTTACAGACAAGCTGTGACCGTCTCCGGGAGCTGCATGTGTCA
GAGGTTTTCACCGTCATCACCGAAACGCGCGAGACGAAAGGGCCTCGTGATACGCCTATTTTTATAGGTT
AATGTCATGATAATAATGGTTTCTTAGACGTCAGGTGGCACTTTTCGGGGAAATGTGCGCGGAACCCCTA
TTTGTTTATTTTTCTAAATACATTCAAATATGTATCCGCTCATGAGACAATAACCCTGATAAATGCTTCA
ATAATATTGAAAAAGGAAGAGTATGAGTATTCAACATTTCCGTGTCGCCCTTATTCCCTTTTTTGCGGCA
TTTTGCCTTCCTGTTTTTGCTCACCCAGAAACGCTGGTGAAAGTAAAAGATGCTGAAGATCAGTTGGGTG
CACGAGTGGGTTACATCGAACTGGATCTCAACAGCGGTAAGATCCTTGAGAGTTTTCGCCCCGAAGAACG
TTTTCCAATGATGAGCACTTTTAAAGTTCTGCTATGTGGCGCGGTATTATCCCGTATTGACGCCGGGCAA
GAGCAACTCGGTCGCCGCATACACTATTCTCAGAATGACTTGGTTGAGTACTCACCAGTCACAGAAAAGC
ATCTTACGGATGGCATGACAGTAAGAGAATTATGCAGTGCTGCCATAACCATGAGTGATAACACTGCGGC
CAACTTACTTCTGACAACGATCGGAGGACCGAAGGAGCTAACCGCTTTTTTGCACAACATGGGGGATCAT
GTAACTCGCCTTGATCGTTGGGAACCGGAGCTGAATGAAGCCATACCAAACGACGAGCGTGACACCACGA
TGCCTGTAGCAATGGCAACAACGTTGCGCAAACTATTAACTGGCGAACTACTTACTCTAGCTTCCCGGCA
ACAATTAATAGACTGGATGGAGGCGGATAAAGTTGCAGGACCACTTCTGCGCTCGGCCCTTCCGGCTGGC
TGGTTTATTGCTGATAAATCTGGAGCCGGTGAGCGTGGAAGCCGCGGTATCATTGCAGCACTGGGGCCAG
ATGGTAAGCCCTCCCGTATCGTAGTTATCTACACGACGGGGAGTCAGGCAACTATGGATGAACGAAATAG
ACAGATCGCTGAGATAGGTGCCTCACTGATTAAGCATTGGTAACTGTCAGACCAAGTTTACTCATATATA
CTTTAGATTGATTTAAAACTTCATTTTTAATTTAAAAGGATCTAGGTGAAGATCCTTTTTGATAATCTCA
TGACCAAAATCCCTTAACGTGAGTTTTCGTTCCACTGAGCGTCAGACCCCGTAGAAAAGATCAAAGGATC
TTCTTGAGATCCTTTTTTTCTGCGCGTAATCTGCTGCTTGCAAACAAAAAAACCACCGCTACCAGCGGTG
GTTTGTTTGCCGGATCAAGAGCTACCAACTCTTTTTCCGAAGGTAACTGGCTTCAGCAGAGCGCAGATAC
CAAATACTGTCCTTCTAGTGTAGCCGTAGTTAGGCCACCACTTCAAGAACTCTGTAGCACCGCCTACATA
CCTCGCTCTGCTAATCCTGTTACCAGTGGCTGCTGCCAGTGGCGATAAGTCGTGTCTTACCGGGTTGGAC
TCAAGACGATAGTTACCGGATAAGGCGCAGCGGTCGGGCTGAACGGGGGGTTCGTGCACACAGCCCAGCT
TGGAGCGAACGACCTACACCGAACTGAGATACCTACAGCGTGAGCTATGAGAAAGCGCCACGCTTCCCGA
AGGGAGAAAGGCGGACAGGTATCCGGTAAGCGGCAGGGTCGGAACAGGAGAGCGCACGAGGGAGCTTCCA
GGGGGAAACGCCTGGTATCTTTATAGTCCTGTCGGGTTTCGCCACCTCTGACTTGAGCGTCGATTTTTGT
GATGCTCGTCAGGGGGGCGGAGCCTATGGAAAAACGCCAGCAACGCGGCCTTTTTACGGTTCCTGGCCTT
TTGCTGGCCTTTTGCTCACATGTGAGGGCCTATTTCCCATGATTCCTTCATATTTGCATATACGATACAA
GGCTGTTAGAGAGATAATTGGAATTAATTTGACTGTAAACACAAAGATATTAGTACAAAATACGTGACGT
AGAAAGTAATAATTTCTTGGGTAGTTTGCAGTTTTAAAATTATGTTTTAAAATGGACTATCATATGCTTA
CCGTAACTTGAAAGTATTTCGATTTCTTGGCTTTATATATCTTGTGGAAAGGACGAAACACCACAATTAT
ACTGACTTTGTAGTTT
